>Addgene plasmid #141616 | TFORF0451 | addgene full sequence | sequence record 400564 | Addgene NGS Result
TTAATGTAGTCTTATGCAATACTCTTGTAGTCTTGCAACATGGTAACGATGAGTTAGCAACATGCCTTAC
AAGGAGAGAAAAAGCACCGTGCATGCCGATTGGTGGAAGTAAGGTGGTACGATCGTGCCTTATTAGGAAG
GCAACAGACGGGTCTGACATGGATTGGACGAACCACTGAATTGCCGCATTGCAGAGATATTGTATTTAAG
TGCCTAGCTCGATACATAAACGGGTCTCTCTGGTTAGACCAGATCTGAGCCTGGGAGCTCTCTGGCTAAC
TAGGGAACCCACTGCTTAAGCCTCAATAAAGCTTGCCTTGAGTGCTTCAAGTAGTGTGTGCCCGTCTGTT
GTGTGACTCTGGTAACTAGAGATCCCTCAGACCCTTTTAGTCAGTGTGGAAAATCTCTAGCAGTGGCGCC
CGAACAGGGACTTGAAAGCGAAAGGGAAACCAGAGGAGCTCTCTCGACGCAGGACTCGGCTTGCTGAAGC
GCGCACGGCAAGAGGCGAGGGGCGGCGACTGGTGAGTACGCCAAAAATTTTGACTAGCGGAGGCTAGAAG
GAGAGAGATGGGTGCGAGAGCGTCAGTATTAAGCGGGGGAGAATTAGATCGCGATGGGAAAAAATTCGGT
TAAGGCCAGGGGGAAAGAAAAAATATAAATTAAAACATATAGTATGGGCAAGCAGGGAGCTAGAACGATT
CGCAGTTAATCCTGGCCTGTTAGAAACATCAGAAGGCTGTAGACAAATACTGGGACAGCTACAACCATCC
CTTCAGACAGGATCAGAAGAACTTAGATCATTATATAATACAGTAGCAACCCTCTATTGTGTGCATCAAA
GGATAGAGATAAAAGACACCAAGGAAGCTTTAGACAAGATAGAGGAAGAGCAAAACAAAAGTAAGACCAC
CGCACAGCAAGCGGCCGCTGATCTTCAGACCTGGAGGAGGAGATATGAGGGACAATTGGAGAAGTGAATT
ATATAAATATAAAGTAGTAAAAATTGAACCATTAGGAGTAGCACCCACCAAGGCAAAGAGAAGAGTGGTG
CAGAGAGAAAAAAGAGCAGTGGGAATAGGAGCTTTGTTCCTTGGGTTCTTGGGAGCAGCAGGAAGCACTA
TGGGCGCAGCGTCAATGACGCTGACGGTACAGGCCAGACAATTATTGTCTGGTATAGTGCAGCAGCAGAA
CAATTTGCTGAGGGCTATTGAGGCGCAACAGCATCTGTTGCAACTCACAGTCTGGGGCATCAAGCAGCTC
CAGGCAAGAATCCTGGCTGTGGAAAGATACCTAAAGGATCAACAGCTCCTGGGGATTTGGGGTTGCTCTG
GAAAACTCATTTGCACCACTGCTGTGCCTTGGAATGCTAGTTGGAGTAATAAATCTCTGGAACAGATTTG
GAATCACACGACCTGGATGGAGTGGGACAGAGAAATTAACAATTACACAAGCTTAATACACTCCTTAATT
GAAGAATCGCAAAACCAGCAAGAAAAGAATGAACAAGAATTATTGGAATTAGATAAATGGGCAAGTTTGT
GGAATTGGTTTAACATAACAAATTGGCTGTGGTATATAAAATTATTCATAATGATAGTAGGAGGCTTGGT
AGGTTTAAGAATAGTTTTTGCTGTACTTTCTATAGTGAATAGAGTTAGGCAGGGATATTCACCATTATCG
TTTCAGACCCACCTCCCAACCCCGAGGGGACCCATGCATTGCATCTCAATTAGTCAGCAACCAGGTGTGG
AAAGTCCCCAGGCTCCCCAGCAGGCAGAAGTATGCAAAGCATGCGTCTCAATTAGTCAGCAACCATAGTC
CCGCCCCTAACTCCGCCCATCCCGCCCCTAACTCCGCCCAGTTCCGCCCATTCTCCGCCCCATGGCTGAC
TAATTTTTTTTATTTATGCAGAGGCCGAGGCCGCCTCGGCCTCTGAGCTATTCCAGAAGTAGTGAGGAGG
CTTTTTTGGAGGCCTAGGCTTTTGCAAAAAGCTTTCTAGAGGTACCACCGGAGCTTACCATGACCGAGTA
CAAGCCCACGGTGCGCCTCGCCACCCGCGACGACGTCCCCAGGGCCGTACGCACCCTCGCCGCCGCGTTC
GCCGACTACCCCGCCACGCGCCACACCGTCGATCCGGACCGCCACATCGAGCGGGTCACCGAGCTGCAAG
AACTCTTCCTCACGCGCGTCGGGCTCGACATCGGCAAGGTGTGGGTCGCGGACGACGGCGCCGCCGTGGC
GGTCTGGACCACGCCGGAGAGCGTCGAAGCGGGGGCGGTGTTCGCCGAGATCGGCCCGCGCATGGCCGAG
TTGAGCGGTTCCCGGCTGGCCGCGCAGCAACAGATGGAAGGCCTCCTGGCGCCGCACCGGCCCAAGGAGC
CCGCGTGGTTCCTGGCCACCGTCGGCGTCTCGCCCGACCACCAGGGCAAGGGTCTGGGCAGCGCCGTCGT
GCTCCCCGGAGTGGAGGCGGCCGAGCGCGCCGGGGTGCCCGCCTTCCTGGAGACCTCCGCGCCCCGCAAC
CTCCCCTTCTACGAGCGGCTCGGCTTCACCGTCACCGCCGACGTCGAGGTGCCCGAAGGACCGCGCACCT
GGTGCATGACCCGCAAGCCCGGTGCCAGTTAACGAATTCTAGATCTTGAGACAAATGGCAGTATTCATCC
ACAATTTTAAAAGAAAAGGGGGGATTGGGGGGTACAGTGCAGGGGAAAGAATAGTAGACATAATAGCAAC
AGACATACAAACTAAAGAATTACAAAAACAAATTACAAAAATTCAAAATTTTCGGGTTTATTACAGGGAC
AGCAGAGATCCACTTTGGCGCCGGCTCGAGGCCTGCAGGTGCAAAGATGGATAAAGTTTTAAACAGAGAG
GAATCTTTGCAGCTAATGGACCTTCTAGGTCTTGAAAGGAGTGGGAATTGGCTCCGGTGCCCGTCAGTGG
GCAGAGCGCACATCGCCCACAGTCCCCGAGAAGTTGGGGGGAGGGGTCGGCAATTGAACCGGTGCCTAGA
GAAGGTGGCGCGGGGTAAACTGGGAAAGTGATGTCGTGTACTGGCTCCGCCTTTTTCCCGAGGGTGGGGG
AGAACCGTATATAAGTGCAGTAGTCGCCGTGAACGTTCTTTTTCGCAACGGGTTTGCCGCCAGAACACAG
GTAAGTGCCGTGTGTGGTTCCCGCGGGCCTGGCCTCTTTACGGGTTATGGCCCTTGCGTGCCTTGAATTA
CTTCCACCTGGCTGCAGTACGTGATTCTTGATCCCGAGCTTCGGGTTGGAAGTGGGTGGGAGAGTTCGAG
GCCTTGCGCTTAAGGAGCCCCTTCGCCTCGTGCTTGAGTTGAGGCCTGGCCTGGGCGCTGGGGCCGCCGC
GTGCGAATCTGGTGGCACCTTCGCGCCTGTCTCGCTGCTTTCGATAAGTCTCTAGCCATTTAAAATTTTT
GATGACCTGCTGCGACGCTTTTTTTCTGGCAAGATAGTCTTGTAAATGCGGGCCAAGATCTGCACACTGG
TATTTCGGTTTTTGGGGCCGCGGGCGGCGACGGGGCCCGTGCGTCCCAGCGCACATGTTCGGCGAGGCGG
GGCCTGCGAGCGCGGCCACCGAGAATCGGACGGGGGTAGTCTCAAGCTGGCCGGCCTGCTCTGGTGCCTG
GCCTCGCGCCGCCGTGTATCGCCCCGCCCTGGGCGGCAAGGCTGGCCCGGTCGGCACCAGTTGCGTGAGC
GGAAAGATGGCCGCTTCCCGGCCCTGCTGCAGGGAGCTCAAAATGGAGGACGCGGCGCTCGGGAGAGCGG
GCGGGTGAGTCACCCACACAAAGGAAAAGGGCCTTTCCGTCCTCAGCCGTCGCTTCATGTGACTCCACGG
AGTACCGGGCGCCGTCCAGGCACCTCGATTAGTTCTCGAGCTTTTGGAGTACGTCGTCTTTAGGTTGGGG
GGAGGGGTTTTATGCGATGGAGTTTCCCCACACTGAGTGGGTGGAGACTGAAGTTAGGCCAGCTTGGCAC
TTGATGTAATTCTCCTTGGAATTTGCCCTTTTTGAGTTTGGATCTTGGTTCATTCTCAAGCCTCAGACAG
TGGTTCAAAGTTTTTTTCTTCCATTTCAGGTGTCGTGAGGCTAGCACCGCCACCATGGAACAGAAGCCAA
GCAAGGTGGAGTGTGGGTCAGACCCAGAGGAGAACAGTGCCAGGTCACCAGATGGAAAGCGAAAAAGAAA
GAACGGCCAATGTTCCCTGAAAACCAGCATGTCAGGGTATATCCCTAGTTACCTGGACAAAGACGAGCAG
TGTGTCGTGTGTGGGGACAAGGCAACTGGTTATCACTACCGCTGTATCACTTGTGAGGGCTGCAAGGGCT
TCTTTCGCCGCACAATCCAGAAGAACCTCCATCCCACCTATTCCTGCAAATATGACAGCTGCTGTGTCAT
TGACAAGATCACCCGCAATCAGTGCCAGCTGTGCCGCTTCAAGAAGTGCATCGCCGTGGGCATGGCCATG
GACTTGGTTCTAGATGACTCGAAGCGGGTGGCCAAGCGTAAGCTGATTGAGCAGAACCGGGAGCGGCGGC
GGAAGGAGGAGATGATCCGATCACTGCAGCAGCGACCAGAGCCCACTCCTGAAGAGTGGGATCTGATCCA
CATTGCCACAGAGGCCCATCGCAGCACCAATGCCCAGGGCAGCCATTGGAAACAGAGGCGGAAATTCCTG
CCCGATGACATTGGCCAGTCACCCATTGTCTCCATGCCGGACGGAGACAAGGTGGACCTGGAAGCCTTCA
GCGAGTTTACCAAGATCATCACCCCGGCCATCACCCGTGTGGTGGACTTTGCCAAAAAACTGCCCATGTT
CTCCGAGCTGCCTTGCGAAGACCAGATCATCCTCCTGAAGGGGTGCTGCATGGAGATCATGTCCCTGCGG
GCGGCTGTCCGCTACGACCCTGAGAGCGACACCCTGACGCTGAGTGGGGAGATGGCTGTCAAGCGGGAGC
AGCTCAAGAATGGCGGCCTGGGCGTAGTCTCCGACGCCATCTTTGAACTGGGCAAGTCACTCTCTGCCTT
TAACCTGGATGACACGGAAGTGGCTCTGCTGCAGGCTGTGCTGCTAATGTCAACAGACCGCTCGGGCCTG
CTGTGTGTGGACAAGATCGAGAAGAGTCAGGAGGCGTACCTGCTGGCGTTCGAGCACTACGTCAACCACC
GCAAACACAACATTCCGCACTTCTGGCCCAAGCTGCTGATGAAGGTGACTGACCTCCGCATGATCGGGGC
CTGCCACGCCAGCCGCTTCCTCCACATGAAAGTCGAGTGCCCCACCGAACTCTTCCCCCCACTCTTCCTC
GAGGTCTTTGAGGATCAGGAAGTCTAGTAATGAACTAGTCCGTAACTTGAAAGTATTTCGATTTCTTGGC
TTTATATATCTTGTGGAAAGGACGAAGTAAAGATTCCCTCCTAGATCTCACGCGTTAAGTCGACAATCAA
CCTCTGGATTACAAAATTTGTGAAAGATTGACTGGTATTCTTAACTATGTTGCTCCTTTTACGCTATGTG
GATACGCTGCTTTAATGCCTTTGTATCATGCTATTGCTTCCCGTATGGCTTTCATTTTCTCCTCCTTGTA
TAAATCCTGGTTGCTGTCTCTTTATGAGGAGTTGTGGCCCGTTGTCAGGCAACGTGGCGTGGTGTGCACT
GTGTTTGCTGACGCAACCCCCACTGGTTGGGGCATTGCCACCACCTGTCAGCTCCTTTCCGGGACTTTCG
CTTTCCCCCTCCCTATTGCCACGGCGGAACTCATCGCCGCCTGCCTTGCCCGCTGCTGGACAGGGGCTCG
GCTGTTGGGCACTGACAATTCCGTGGTGTTGTCGGGGAAATCATCGTCCTTTCCTTGGCTGCTCGCCTGT
GTTGCCACCTGGATTCTGCGCGGGACGTCCTTCTGCTACGTCCCTTCGGCCCTCAATCCAGCGGACCTTC
CTTCCCGCGGCCTGCTGCCGGCTCTGCGGCCTCTTCCGCGTCTTCGCCTTCGCCCTCAGACGAGTCGGAT
CTCCCTTTGGGCCGCCTCCCCGCGTCGACTTTAAGACCAATGACTTACAAGGCAGCTGTAGATCTTAGCC
ACTTTTTAAAAGAAAAGGGGGGACTGGAAGGGCTAATTCACTCCCAACGAAGACAAGATCTGCTTTTTGC
TTGTACTGGGTCTCTCTGGTTAGACCAGATCTGAGCCTGGGAGCTCTCTGGCTAACTAGGGAACCCACTG
CTTAAGCCTCAATAAAGCTTGCCTTGAGTGCTTCAAGTAGTGTGTGCCCGTCTGTTGTGTGACTCTGGTA
ACTAGAGATCCCTCAGACCCTTTTAGTCAGTGTGGAAAATCTCTAGCAGTACGTATAGTAGTTCATGTCA
TCTTATTATTCAGTATTTATAACTTGCAAAGAAATGAATATCAGAGAGTGAGAGGAACTTGTTTATTGCA
GCTTATAATGGTTACAAATAAAGCAATAGCATCACAAATTTCACAAATAAAGCATTTTTTTCACTGCATT
CTAGTTGTGGTTTGTCCAAACTCATCAATGTATCTTATCATGTCTGGCTCTAGCTATCCCGCCCCTAACT
CCGCCCATCCCGCCCCTAACTCCGCCCAGTTCCGCCCATTCTCCGCCCCATGGCTGACTAATTTTTTTTA
TTTATGCAGAGGCCGAGGCCGCCTCGGCCTCTGAGCTATTCCAGAAGTAGTGAGGAGGCTTTTTTGGAGG
CCTAGGGACGTACCCAATTCGCCCTATAGTGAGTCGTATTACGCGCGCTCACTGGCCGTCGTTTTACAAC
GTCGTGACTGGGAAAACCCTGGCGTTACCCAACTTAATCGCCTTGCAGCACATCCCCCTTTCGCCAGCTG
GCGTAATAGCGAAGAGGCCCGCACCGATCGCCCTTCCCAACAGTTGCGCAGCCTGAATGGCGAATGGG
[124 nt withheld, positions 6929-7052]
C
[91 nt withheld, positions 7054-7144]
A
[49 nt withheld, positions 7146-7194]
CCTTTGACGTTGGAGTCCACGTTCTTT
[37 nt withheld, positions 7222-7258]
ACCCTATCTCGGTCTATTCTTTTGATTTATAAGGGATTTTGCCGATTTCGGCCTATTGGTTAAAAAATGA
GCTGATTTAACAAAAATTTAACGCGAATTTTAACAAAATATTAACGCTTACAATTTAGGTGGCACTTTTC
GGGGAAATGTGCGCGGAACCCCTATTTGTTTATTTTTCTAAATACATTCAAATATGTATCCGCTCATGAG
ACAATAACCCTGATAAATGCTTCAATAATATTGAAAAAGGAAGAGTATGAGTATTCAACATTTCCGTGTC
GCCCTTATTCCCTTTTTTGCGGCATTTTGCCTTCCTGTTTTTGCTCACCCAGAAACGCTGGTGAAAGTAA
AAGATGCTGAAGATCAGTTGGGTGCACGAGTGGGTTACATCGAACTGGATCTCAACAGCGGTAAGATCCT
TGAGAGTTTTCGCCCCGAAGAACGTTTTCCAATGATGAGCACTTTTAAAGTTCTGCTATGTGGCGCGGTA
TTATCCCGTATTGACGCCGGGCAAGAGCAACTCGGTCGCCGCATACACTATTCTCAGAATGACTTGGTTG
AGTACTCACCAGTCACAGAAAAGCATCTTACGGATGGCATGACAGTAAGAGAATTATGCAGTGCTGCCAT
AACCATGAGTGATAACACTGCGGCCAACTTACTTCTGACAACGATCGGAGGACCGAAGGAGCTAACCGCT
TTTTTGCACAACATGGGGGATCATGTAACTCGCCTTGATCGTTGGGAACCGGAGCTGAATGAAGCCATAC
CAAACGACGAGCGTGACACCACGATGCCTGTAGCAATGGCAACAACGTTGCGCAAACTATTAACTGGCGA
ACTACTTACTCTAGCTTCCCGGCAACAATTAATAGACTGGATGGAGGCGGATAAAGTTGCAGGACCACTT
CTGCGCTCGGCCCTTCCGGCTGGCTGGTTTATTGCTGATAAATCTGGAGCCGGTGAGCGTGGGTCTCGCG
GTATCATTGCAGCACTGGGGCCAGATGGTAAGCCCTCCCGTATCGTAGTTATCTACACGACGGGGAGTCA
GGCAACTATGGATGAACGAAATAGACAGATCGCTGAGATAGGTGCCTCACTGATTAAGCATTGGTAACTG
TCAGACCAAGTTTACTCATATATACTTTAGATTGATTTAAAACTTCATTTTTAATTTAAAAGGATCTAGG
TGAAGATCCTTTTTGATAATCTCATGACCAAAATCCCTTAACGTGAGTTTTCGTTCCACTGAGCGTCAGA
CCCCGTAGAAAAGATCAAAGGATCTTCTTGAGATCCTTTTTTTCTGCGCGTAATCTGCTGCTTGCAAACA
AAAAAACCACCGCTACCAGCGGTGGTTTGTTTGCCGGATCAAGAGCTACCAACTCTTTTTCCGAAGGTAA
CTGGCTTCAGCAGAGCGCAGATACCAAATACTGTTCTTCTAGTGTAGCCGTAGTTAGGCCACCACTTCAA
GAACTCTGTAGCACCGCCTACATACCTCGCTCTGCTAATCCTGTTACCAGTGGCTGCTGCCAGTGGCGAT
AAGTCGTGTCTTACCGGGTTGGACTCAAGACGATAGTTACCGGATAAGGCGCAGCGGTCGGGCTGAACGG
GGGGTTCGTGCACACAGCCCAGCTTGGAGCGAACGACCTACACCGAACTGAGATACCTACAGCGTGAGCT
ATGAGAAAGCGCCACGCTTCCCGAAGGGAGAAAGGCGGACAGGTATCCGGTAAGCGGCAGGGTCGGAACA
GGAGAGCGCACGAGGGAGCTTCCAGGGGGAAACGCCTGGTATCTTTATAGTCCTGTCGGGTTTCGCCACC
TCTGACTTGAGCGTCGATTTTTGTGATGCTCGTCAGGGGGGCGGAGCCTATGGAAAAACGCCAGCAACGC
GGCCTTTTTACGGTTCCTGGCCTTTTGCTGGCCTTTTGCTCACATGTTCTTTCCTGCGTTATCCCCTGAT
TCTGTGGATAACCGTATTACCGCCTTTGAGTGAGCTGATACCGCTCGCCGCAGCCGAACGACCGAGCGCA
GCGAGTCAGTGAGCGAGGAAGCGGAAGAGCGCCCAATACGCAAACCGCCTCTCCCCGCGCGTTGGCCGAT
TCATTAATGCAGCTGGCACGACAGGTTTCCCGACTGGAAAGCGGGCAGTGAGCGCAACGCAATTAATGTG
AGTTAGCTCACTCATTAGGCACCCCAGGCTTTACACTTTATGCTTCCGGCTCGTATGTTGTGTGGAATTG
TGAGCGGATAACAATTTCACACAGGAAACAGCTATGACCATGATTACGCCAAGCGCGCAATTAACCCTCA
CTAAAGGGAACAAAAGCTGGAGCTGCAAGC
Features (pLannotate 1.2.2; 31 found; start..end, strand, type, name):
      5..231     +  promoter       RSV promoter: Rous sarcoma virus enhancer/promoter
    232..412     +  LTR            5' LTR (truncated): truncated 5' long terminal repeat (LTR) from HIV-1
    459..584     +  misc_feature   HIV-1 Ψ: packaging signal of human immunodeficiency virus type 1
    568..931     +  CDS            HIV-1 gag (fragment): gag protein from human immunodeficiency virus 1; gag
   1077..1310    +  misc_feature   RRE: The Rev response element (RRE) of HIV-1 allows for Rev-dependent mRNA export from the nucleus to the cytoplasm.
   1687..1713    +  CDS            Rev (fragment): human immunodeficiency virus 1 (HIV-1) Rev protein; rev; enhances nuclear export of unspliced and incompletely spliced viral mRNAs
   1720..1743    +  promoter       SV40 promoter (fragment): SV40 early promoter
   1744..1815    +  promoter       SV40 promoter (fragment): SV40 enhancer and early promoter
   1839..1974    +  rep_origin     SV40 ori: SV40 origin of replication
   2020..2616    +  CDS            PuroR (fragment): puromycin N-acetyltransferase; pac from Streptomyces; confers resistance to puromycin
   2665..2782    +  misc_feature   cPPT/CTS: central polypurine tract and central termination sequence of HIV-1
   2847..2913    +  CDS            small t antigen (fragment): SV40 (simian virus 40) small t antigen
   2920..4098    +  promoter       EF-1α promoter: strong constitutive promoter for human elongation factor EF-1α
   4115..5344    +  CDS            THRA: THA_CHICK - Also known as NR1A1. Experimental evidence at protein level: Swiss-Prot protein existence level 1. Nuclear hormone receptor that can act as a repressor or activator of transcription. High affinity receptor for thyroid hormones, including triiodothyronine and thyroxine. From Gallus gallus (Chicken).
   5360..5413    +  promoter       U6 promoter (fragment): RNA polymerase III promoter for human U6 snRNA
   5455..6043    +  misc_feature   WPRE: woodchuck hepatitis virus posttranscriptional regulatory element
   6094..6113    +  misc_feature   cPPT/CTS (fragment): central polypurine tract and central termination sequence of HIV-1
   6115..6348    +  LTR            3' LTR (ΔU3): self-inactivating 3' long terminal repeat (LTR) from HIV-1
   6426..6547    +  polyA_signal   SV40 poly(A) signal: SV40 polyadenylation signal
   6587..6722    +  rep_origin     SV40 ori: SV40 origin of replication
   6743..6761    -  promoter       T7 promoter: promoter for bacteriophage T7 RNA polymerase
   6769..6924    +  CDS            lacZα (fragment): LacZα fragment of β-galactosidase; lacZ fragment
   6929..7357    +  rep_origin     f1 ori (sequence partly withheld): f1 bacteriophage origin of replication; arrow indicates direction of (+) strand synthesis
   7410..7514    +  promoter       AmpR promoter: bla
   7515..8375    +  CDS            AmpR: β-lactamase; bla; confers resistance to ampicillin, carbenicillin, and related antibiotics
   8546..9134    +  rep_origin     ori: high-copy-number ColE1/pMB1/pBR322/pUC origin of replication
   9317..9409    +  CDS            lacI (fragment): lac repressor; lacI; The lac repressor binds to the lac operator to inhibit transcription in E. coli. This inhibition can be relieved by adding lactose or isopropyl-β-D-thiogalactopyranoside (IPTG).
   9422..9443    +  protein_bind   CAP binding site: CAP binding activates transcription in the presence of cAMP. E. coli catabolite activator protein
   9458..9488    +  promoter       lac promoter: promoter for the E. coli lac operon
   9496..9512    +  protein_bind   lac operator: The lac repressor binds to the lac operator to inhibit transcription in E. coli. This inhibition can be relieved by adding lactose or isopropyl-β-D-thiogalactopyranoside (IPTG). lac repressor encoded by lacI
   9557..9575    +  promoter       T3 promoter: promoter for bacteriophage T3 RNA polymerase
