[The description below was written by a language model from this plasmid's Addgene catalogue record and pLannotate feature annotations shown in this document.]
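Description:
TFORF0451 is a third-generation-style, self-inactivating lentiviral expression plasmid built on the pLX_TRC317 backbone for constitutive overexpression of the human thyroid hormone receptor alpha (THRA) open reading frame in mammalian cells. It is propagated in E. coli through a high-copy ColE1/pUC origin with ampicillin resistance (AmpR), and also carries an f1 origin and remnants of a lac/lacZα cloning region flanked by T3 and T7 promoters. Because of the repeated LTR sequences, the depositor warns that recombination can occur during bacterial growth.

The viral cassette begins with an RSV promoter fused to a truncated HIV-1 5' LTR, which drives genomic RNA production in packaging cells. This is followed by the Ψ packaging signal with a gag fragment and the Rev response element for Rev-dependent nuclear export. Within the provirus, an SV40 early promoter drives puromycin N-acetyltransferase for selection of transduced cells. Downstream, a cPPT/CTS element is followed by the EF-1α promoter, which drives the synthesized THRA ORF. The automated annotation matched this ORF to the chicken orthologue, but the catalogue records it as human. A WPRE downstream enhances transcript expression, and the ΔU3 3' LTR inactivates the integrated viral promoter; an SV40 poly(A) signal lies beyond it. The record states that the plasmid carries a unique 24-bp barcode, which is not annotated as a feature; its position is not given, although a short region with a U6 promoter fragment match lies between the ORF and the WPRE.

The construct belongs to a barcoded transcription factor ORF collection, in which barcodes identify individual factors in pooled overexpression screens, such as those for directed differentiation.
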