Addgene plasmid #141616: TFORF0451
Purpose: Lentiviral vector for overexpressing the THRA transcription factor ORF with a unique 24-bp barcode. Barcodes facilitate identification of transcription factors in pooled screens.
Depositing lab: Feng Zhang. Depositing organization: Broad Institute. Publication: A transcription factor atlas of directed differentiation. Joung J, Ma S, Tay T, Geiger-Schuller KR, Kirchgatterer PC, Verdine VK, Guo B, Arias-Garcia MA, Allen WE, Singh A, Kuksenko O, Abudayyeh OO, Gootenberg JS, Fu Z, Macrae RK, Buenrostro JD, Regev A, Zhang F. Cell. 2023 Jan 5;186(1):209-229.e26. doi: 10.1016/j.cell.2022.11.026. PubMed 36608654.
Backbone
  Vector backbone: pLX_TRC317
  Backbone manufacturer: Broad Institute Genetic Perturbation Platform
  Backbone size w/o insert (bp): 8264
  Vector type: Mammalian Expression, Lentiviral
  Selectable markers: Puromycin
Growth in bacteria
  Bacterial resistance: Ampicillin, 100 μg/mL
  Growth temperature: 37°C
  Growth strain: NEB Stable
  Copy number: High Copy
Gene/Insert
  Gene/Insert name: THRA
  Species: H. sapiens (human)
  Insert size (bp): 1334
  Entrez Gene: THRA (a.k.a. AR7, CHNG6, EAR7, ERB-T-1, ERBA, ERBA1, NR1A1, THRA1, THRA2, THRalpha, THRalpha1, THRalpha2, TRalpha, TRalpha1, TRalpha2, c-ERBA-1, c-erbA)
  Promoter: EF1a
  Cloning method: Unknown
  Sequencing primers: 5′ GGGTGGAGACTGAAGTTAGGCCAG; 3′ CACATAGCGTAAAAGGAGCAACATAG
Terms and licenses: Academic/Nonprofit Terms; Industry Terms: Not Available to Industry
Depositor comments: NM_199334,ENST00000450525,ENST00000546243 . The transcription factor ORF portion of this plasmid was synthesized by Genewiz. Please test multiple small colonies in case of plasmid recombination. To make this collection available in a timely manner, a portion of this collection was not fully sequenced by Addgene. If an Addgene verified full plasmid sequence is not available, please contact us prior to placing an order to request the full sequence.
How to cite: TFORF0451 was a gift from Feng Zhang (Addgene plasmid # 141616 ; http://n2t.net/addgene:141616 ; RRID:Addgene_141616)
