>Addgene plasmid #141616 | TFORF0451 | depositor partial sequence | sequence record 276985 | Insert
ACCGCCACCATGGAACAGAAGCCAAGCAAGGTGGAGTGTGGGTCAGACCCAGAGGAGAACAGTGCCAGGT
CACCAGATGGAAAGCGAAAAAGAAAGAACGGCCAATGTTCCCTGAAAACCAGCATGTCAGGGTATATCCC
TAGTTACCTGGACAAAGACGAGCAGTGTGTCGTGTGTGGGGACAAGGCAACTGGTTATCACTACCGCTGT
ATCACTTGTGAGGGCTGCAAGGGCTTCTTTCGCCGCACAATCCAGAAGAACCTCCATCCCACCTATTCCT
GCAAATATGACAGCTGCTGTGTCATTGACAAGATCACCCGCAATCAGTGCCAGCTGTGCCGCTTCAAGAA
GTGCATCGCCGTGGGCATGGCCATGGACTTGGTTCTAGATGACTCGAAGCGGGTGGCCAAGCGTAAGCTG
ATTGAGCAGAACCGGGAGCGGCGGCGGAAGGAGGAGATGATCCGATCACTGCAGCAGCGACCAGAGCCCA
CTCCTGAAGAGTGGGATCTGATCCACATTGCCACAGAGGCCCATCGCAGCACCAATGCCCAGGGCAGCCA
TTGGAAACAGAGGCGGAAATTCCTGCCCGATGACATTGGCCAGTCACCCATTGTCTCCATGCCGGACGGA
GACAAGGTGGACCTGGAAGCCTTCAGCGAGTTTACCAAGATCATCACCCCGGCCATCACCCGTGTGGTGG
ACTTTGCCAAAAAACTGCCCATGTTCTCCGAGCTGCCTTGCGAAGACCAGATCATCCTCCTGAAGGGGTG
CTGCATGGAGATCATGTCCCTGCGGGCGGCTGTCCGCTACGACCCTGAGAGCGACACCCTGACGCTGAGT
GGGGAGATGGCTGTCAAGCGGGAGCAGCTCAAGAATGGCGGCCTGGGCGTAGTCTCCGACGCCATCTTTG
AACTGGGCAAGTCACTCTCTGCCTTTAACCTGGATGACACGGAAGTGGCTCTGCTGCAGGCTGTGCTGCT
AATGTCAACAGACCGCTCGGGCCTGCTGTGTGTGGACAAGATCGAGAAGAGTCAGGAGGCGTACCTGCTG
GCGTTCGAGCACTACGTCAACCACCGCAAACACAACATTCCGCACTTCTGGCCCAAGCTGCTGATGAAGG
TGACTGACCTCCGCATGATCGGGGCCTGCCACGCCAGCCGCTTCCTCCACATGAAAGTCGAGTGCCCCAC
CGAACTCTTCCCCCCACTCTTCCTCGAGGTCTTTGAGGATCAGGAAGTCTAGTAATGAACTAGTCCGTAA
CTTGAAAGTATTTCGATTTCTTGGCTTTATATATCTTGTGGAAAGGACGAAGTAAAGATTCCCTCCTAGA
TCTC
