>Addgene plasmid #141616 | TFORF0451 | depositor partial sequence | sequence record 276986 | Barcode
AGTAAAGATTCCCTCCTAGATCTC
